>Addgene plasmid #110000 | pHH0103_DLG2_PDZ_2 | addgene full sequence | sequence record 215488 | Addgene NGS Result
TTGACAATTAATCATCGGCTCGTATAATGTGTGGAATTGTGAGCGGATAACAATTTCACACAGGAAACAG
CCAGTCCGTTTAGGTGTTTTCACGAGCACTTCACCAACAAGGACCATAGATTATGAAAATCGAAGAACAC
CATCACCATCACCATTCCAGCGGTAAGCTTATGTCCCCTATACTAGGTTATTGGAAAATTAAGGGCCTTG
TGCAACCCACTCGACTTCTTTTGGAATATCTTGAAGAAAAATATGAAGAGCATTTGTATGAGCGCGATGA
AGGTGATAAATGGCGAAACAAAAAGTTTGAATTGGGTTTGGAGTTTCCCAATCTTCCTTATTATATTGAT
GGTGATGTTAAATTAACACAGTCTATGGCCATCATACGTTATATAGCTGACAAGCACAACATGTTGGGTG
GTTGTCCAAAAGAGCGTGCAGAGATTTCAATGCTTGAAGGAGCGGTTTTGGATATTAGATACGGTGTTTC
GAGAATTGCATATAGTAAAGACTTTGAAACTCTCAAAGTTGATTTTCTTAGCAAGCTACCTGAAATGCTG
AAAATGTTCGAAGATCGTTTATGTCATAAAACATATTTAAATGGTGATCATGTAACCCATCCTGACTTCA
TGTTGTATGACGCTCTTGATGTTGTTTTATACATGGACCCAATGTGCCTGGATGCGTTCCCAAAATTAGT
TTGTTTTAAAAAACGTATTGAAGCTATCCCACAAATTGATAAGTACTTGAAATCCAGCAAGTATATAGCA
TGGCCTTTGCAGGGCTGGCAAGCCACGTTTGGTGGTGGCGACCATCCTCCAAAATCGGATCTGGAAGTTC
TGTTCCAGGGGCCCCTGTCCAGCGGTCTGGTTCCGCGTGGTTCCGGTACCGCGGCCCAGCCGGCCGAAAT
TAAACTGTTTAAAGGTCCGAAAGGCCTGGGTTTCAGCATCGCCGGCGGTGTGGGCAACCAGCATATTCCG
GGTGACAACTCTATCTACGTTACCAAAATCATCGATGGTGGTGCAGCACAGAAAGACGGTCGTCTGCAAG
TTGGTGATCGCCTGCTGATGGTCAACAATTATAGTCTGGAAGAAGTCACCCACGAAGAAGCAGTGGCTAT
TCTGAAAAACACGAGCGAAGTGGTTTACCTGAAAGTCGGTAAACCGGCGGCCGCATA
[142 nt withheld, positions 1178-1319]
C
[98 nt withheld, positions 1321-1418]
AGTTTGTACTGGTGACGAAACTCAGTGTCTAGCTAGAGTGGC
[149 nt withheld, positions 1461-1609]
T
[41 nt withheld, positions 1611-1651]
T
[62 nt withheld, positions 1653-1714]
A
[35 nt withheld, positions 1716-1750]
CCTCCCTCAATCGGTTGAATGTCGCCCTTTTGTCTTTGGCGCTGGTAAACCATATGAA
[86 nt withheld, positions 1809-1894]
T
[54 nt withheld, positions 1896-1949]
CTAGCGCCGCCCTATACCTTGTCTGCCTCCCCGCGTTGCGTCGCGGTGCATGGAGCCGGGCCACCTCGAC
CTGAATGGAAGCCGGCGGCACCTCGCTAACGGATTCACCACTCCAAGAATTGGAGCCAATCAATTCTTGC
GGAGAACTGTGAATGCGCAAACCAACCCTTGGCAGAACATATCCATCGCGTCCGCCATCTCCAGCAGCCG
CACGCGGCGCATCTCGGGCAGCGTTGGGTCCTGGCCACGGGTGCGCATGATCGTGCTCCTGTCGTTGAGG
ACCCGGCTAGGCTGGCGGGGTTGCCTTACTGGTTAGCAGAATGAATCACCGATACGCGAGCGAACGTGAA
GCGACTGCTGCTGCAAAACGTCTGCGACCTGAGCAACAACATGAATGGTCTTCGGTTTCCGTGTTTCGTA
AAGTCTGGAAACGCGGAAGTCAGCGCCCTGCACCATTATGTTCCGGATCTGCATCGCAGGATGCTGCTGG
CTACCCTGTGGAACACCTACATCTGTATTAACGAAGCGCTGGCATTGACCCTGAGTGATTTTTCTCTGGT
CCCGCCGCATCCATACCGCCAGTTGTTTACCCTCACAACGTTCCAGTAACCGGGCATGTTCATCATCAGT
AACCCGTATCGTGAGCATCCTCTCTCGTTTCATCGGTATCATTACCCCCATGAACAGAAATCCCCCTTAC
ACGGAGGCATCAGTGACCAAACAGGAAAAAACCGCCCTTAACATGGCCCGCTTTATCAGAAGCCAGACAT
TAACGCTTCTGGAGAAACTCAACGAGCTGGACGCGGATGAACAGGCAGACATCTGTGAATCGCTTCACGA
CCACGCTGATGAGCTTTACCGCAGGATCCGCGAAATTGTAAGCGTTAATATTTTGTTAAAATTCGCGTTA
AATTTTTGTTAAATCAGCTCATTTTTTAACCAATAGGCCGAAATCGGCAAAATCCCTTATAAATCAAAAG
AATAGACCGAGATAGGGT
[37 nt withheld, positions 2948-2984]
AAAGAACGTGGACTCCAACGTCAAAGG
[49 nt withheld, positions 3012-3060]
T
[91 nt withheld, positions 3062-3152]
G
[124 nt withheld, positions 3154-3277]
CGCGGATCCTGCCTCGCGCGTTTCGGTGATGACGGTGAAAACCTCTGACACATGCAGCTCCCGGAGACGG
TCACAGCTTGTCTGTAAGCGGATGCCGGGAGCAGACAAGCCCGTCAGGGCGCGTCAGCGGGTGTTGGCGG
GTGTCGGGGCGCAGCCATGACCCAGTCACGTAGCGATAGCGGAGTGTATACTGGCTTAACTATGCGGCAT
CAGAGCAGATTGTACTGAGAGTGCACCATATGCGGTGTGAAATACCGCACAGATGCGTAAGGAGAAAATA
CCGCATCAGGCGCTCTTCCGCTTCCTCGCTCACTGACTCGCTGCGCTCGGTCGTTCGGCTGCGGCGAGCG
GTATCAGCTCACTCAAAGGCGGTAATACGGTTATCCACAGAATCAGGGGATAACGCAGGAAAGAACATGT
GAGCAAAAGGCCAGCAAAAGGCCAGGAACCGTAAAAAGGCCGCGTTGCTGGCGTTTTTCCATAGGCTCCG
CCCCCCTGACGAGCATCACAAAAATCGACGCTCAAGTCAGAGGTGGCGAAACCCGACAGGACTATAAAGA
TACCAGGGTTTCCCCCTGGAAGCTCCCTCGTGCGCTCTCCTGTTCCGACCCTGCCGCTTACCGGATACCT
GTCCGCCTTTCTCCCTTCGGGAAGCGTGGCGCTTTCTCATAGCTCACGCTGTAGGTATCTCAGTTCGGTG
TAGGTCGTTCGCTCCAAGCTGGGCTGTGTGCACGAACCCCCCGTTCAGCCCGACCGCTGCGCCTTATCCG
GTAACTATCGTCTTGAGTCCAACCCGGTAAGACACGACTTATCGCCACTGGCAGCAGCCACTGGTAACAG
GATTAGCAGAGCGAGGTATGTAGGCGGTGCTACAGAGTTCTTGAAGTGGTGGCCTAACTACGGCTACACT
AGAAGGACAGTATTTGGTATCTGCGCTCTGCTGAAGCCAGTTACCTTCGGAAAAAGAGTTGGTAGCTCTT
GATCCGGCAAACAAACCACCGCTGGTAGCGGTGGTTTTTTTGTTTGCAAGCAGCAGATTACGCGCAGAAA
AAAAGGATCTCAAGAAGATCCTTTGATCTTTTCTACGGGGTCTGACGCTCAGTGGAACGAAAACTCACGT
TAAGGGATTTTGGTCATGAGATTATCAAAAAGGATCTTCACCTAGATCCTTTTAAATTAAAAATGAAGTT
TTAAATCAATCTAAAGTATATATGAGTAAACTTGGTCTGACAGTTACCAATGCTTAATCAGTGAGGCACC
TATCTCAGCGATCTGTCTATTTCGTTCATCCATAGTTGCCTGACTCCCCGTCGTGTAGATAACTACGATA
CGGGAGGGCTTACCATCTGGCCCCAGTGCTGCAATGATACCGCGAGACCCACGCTCACCGGCTCCAGATT
TATCAGCAATAAACCAGCCAGCCGGAAGGGCCGAGCGCAGAAGTGGTCCTGCAACTTTATCCGCCTCCAT
CCAGTCTATTAATTGTTGCCGGGAAGCTAGAGTAAGTAGTTCGCCAGTTAATAGTTTGCGCAACGTTGTT
GCCATTGCTGCAGGCATCGTGGTGTCACGCTCGTCGTTTGGTATGGCTTCATTCAGCTCCGGTTCCCAAC
GATCAAGGCGAGTTACATGATCCCCCATGTTGTGCAAAAAAGCGGTTAGCTCCTTCGGTCCTCCGATCGT
TGTCAGAAGTAAGTTGGCCGCAGTGTTATCACTCATGGTTATGGCAGCACTGCATAATTCTCTTACTGTC
ATGCCATCCGTAAGATGCTTTTCTGTGACTGGTGAGTACTCAACCAAGTCATTCTGAGAATAGTGTATGC
GGCGACCGAGTTGCTCTTGCCCGGCGTCAACACGGGATAATACCGCGCCACATAGCAGAACTTTAAAAGT
GCTCATCATTGGAAAACGTTCTTCGGGGCGAAAACTCTCAAGGATCTTACCGCTGTTGAGATCCAGTTCG
ATGTAACCCACTCGTGCACCCAACTGATCTTCAGCATCTTTTACTTTCACCAGCGTTTCTGGGTGAGCAA
AAACAGGAAGGCAAAATGCCGCAAAAAAGGGAATAAGGGCGACACGGAAATGTTGAATACTCATACTCTT
CCTTTTTCAATATTATTGAAGCATTTATCAGGGTTATTGTCTCATGAGCGGATACATATTTGAATGTATT
TAGAAAAATAAACAAATAGGGGTTCCGCGCACATTTCCCCGAAAAGTGCCACCTGACGTCTAAGAAACCA
TTATTATCATGACATTAACCTATAAAAATAGGCGTATCACGAGGCCCTTTCGTCTTCAAGAATTCCCGAC
ACCATCGAATGGTGCAAAACCTTTCGCGGTATGGCATGATAGCGCCCGGAAGAGAGTCAATTCAGGGTGG
TGAATGTGAAACCAGTAACGTTATACGATGTCGCAGAGTATGCCGGTGTCTCTTATCAGACCGTTTCCCG
CGTGGTGAACCAGGCCAGCCACGTTTCTGCGAAAACGCGGGAAAAAGTGGAAGCGGCGATGGCGGAGCTG
AATTACATTCCCAACCGCGTGGCACAACAACTGGCGGGCAAACAGTCGTTGCTGATTGGCGTTGCCACCT
CCAGTCTGGCCCTGCACGCGCCGTCGCAAATTGTCGCGGCGATTAAATCTCGCGCCGATCAACTGGGTGC
CAGCGTGGTGGTGTCGATGGTAGAACGAAGCGGCGTCGAAGCCTGTAAAGCGGCGGTGCACAATCTTCTC
GCGCAACGCGTCAGTGGGCTGATCATTAACTATCCGCTGGATGACCAGGATGCCATTGCTGTGGAAGCTG
CCTGCACTAATGTTCCGGCGTTATTTCTTGATGTCTCTGACCAGACACCCATCAACAGTATTATTTTCTC
CCATGAAGACGGTACGCGACTGGGCGTGGAGCATCTGGTCGCATTGGGTCACCAGCAAATCGCGCTGTTA
GCGGGCCCATTAAGTTCTGTCTCGGCGCGTCTGCGTCTGGCTGGCTGGCATAAATATCTCACTCGCAATC
AAATTCAGCCGATAGCGGAACGGGAAGGCGACTGGAGTGCCATGTCCGGTTTTCAACAAACCATGCAAAT
GCTGAATGAGGGCATCGTTCCCACTGCGATGCTGGTTGCCAACGATCAGATGGCGCTGGGCGCAATGCGC
GCCATTACCGAGTCCGGGCTGCGCGTTGGTGCGGATATCTCGGTAGTGGGATACGACGATACCGAAGACA
GCTCATGTTATATCCCGCCGTTAACCACCATCAAACAGGATTTTCGCCTGCTGGGGCAAACCAGCGTGGA
CCGCTTGCTGCAACTCTCTCAGGGCCAGGCGGTGAAGGGCAATCAGCTGTTGCCCGTCTCACTGGTGAAA
AGAAAAACCACCCTGGCGCCCAATACGCAAACCGCCTCTCCCCGCGCGTTGGCCGATTCATTAATGCAGC
TGGCACGACAGGTTTCCCGACTGGAAAGCGGGCAGTGAGCGCAACGCAATTAATGTAAGTTAGCTCACTC
ATTAGGCACAATTCTCATGTTTGACAGCTTATCATCGACTGCACGGTGCACCAATGCTTCTGGCGTCAGG
CAGCCATCGGAAGCTGTGGTATGGCTGTGCAGGTCGTAAATCACTGCATAATTCGTGTCGCTCAAGGCGC
ACTCCCGTTCTGGATAATGTTTTTTGCGCCGACATCATAACGGTTCTGGCAAATATTCTGAAATGAGCTG
Features (pLannotate 1.2.2; 21 found; start..end, strand, type, name):
      1..29      +  promoter       tac promoter: strong E. coli promoter; hybrid between the trp and lac UV5 promoters
     37..53      +  protein_bind   lac operator: The lac repressor binds to the lac operator to inhibit transcription in E. coli. This inhibition can be relieved by adding lactose or isopropyl-β-D-thiogalactopyranoside (IPTG). lac repressor encoded by lacI
    138..155     +  CDS            6xHis: 6xHis affinity tag
    171..824     +  CDS            GST26_SCHJA: Experimental evidence at protein level: Swiss-Prot protein existence level 1. GST isoenzymes appear to play a central role in the parasite detoxification system. Other functions are also suspected including a role in increasing the solubility of haematin in the parasite gut. From Schistosoma japonicum (Blood fluke).
    906..1175    +  CDS            DLG4 (fragment): DLG4_HUMAN - Also known as PSD95. Experimental evidence at protein level: Swiss-Prot protein existence level 1. Postsynaptic scaffolding protein that plays a critical role in synaptogenesis and synaptic plasticity by providing a platform for the postsynaptic clustering of crucial synaptic proteins. Interacts with the cytoplasmic tail of NMDA receptor subunits and shaker-type potassium channels. Required for synaptic plasticity associated with NMDA receptor signaling. Overexpression or depletion of DLG4 changes the ratio of excitatory to inhibitory synapses in hippocampal neurons. May reduce th
   1182..1229    +  terminator     fd terminator (sequence withheld): central terminator from bacteriophage fd (Otsuka and Kunisawa, 1982)
   1234..1446    +  CDS            M13 gene III (fragment) (sequence partly withheld): pIII; III; minor coat protein
   1461..1931    +  CDS            M13 gene III (fragment) (sequence partly withheld): pIII; III; minor coat protein
   1953..2023    +  CDS            TcR (fragment): tetracycline efflux protein; tet; confers resistance to tetracycline
   2265..2645    -  CDS            YPB1_ECOLX: Protein predicted: Swiss-Prot protein existence level 4. From Escherichia coli.
   2662..2813    +  CDS            rop (fragment): Rop protein, which maintains plasmids at low copy number; rop
   2849..3277    -  rep_origin     f1 ori (sequence partly withheld): f1 bacteriophage origin of replication; arrow indicates direction of (+) strand synthesis
   3286..3325    +  CDS            rop (fragment): Rop protein, which maintains plasmids at low copy number; rop
   3427..3567    +  misc_feature   bom: basis of mobility region from pBR322
   3753..4340    -  rep_origin     ori: high-copy-number ColE1/pMB1/pBR322/pUC origin of replication
   4511..5371    -  CDS            AmpR: β-lactamase; bla; confers resistance to ampicillin, carbenicillin, and related antibiotics
   5372..5476    -  promoter       AmpR promoter: bla
   5585..5662    +  promoter       lacIq promoter: lacI (mutant); In the lacIq allele, a single base change in the promoter boosts expression of the lacI gene about 10-fold.
   5663..6745    +  CDS            lacI: lac repressor; lacI; The lac repressor binds to the lac operator to inhibit transcription in E. coli. This inhibition can be relieved by adding lactose or isopropyl-β-D-thiogalactopyranoside (IPTG).
   6758..6779    +  protein_bind   CAP binding site: CAP binding activates transcription in the presence of cAMP. E. coli catabolite activator protein
   6798..6815    +  promoter       tet promoter (fragment): E. coli promoter for tetracycline efflux protein gene
