[The description below was written by a language model from this plasmid's Addgene catalogue record and pLannotate feature annotations shown in this document.]
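Description:
pHH0103_DLG2_PDZ_2 is a bacterial expression plasmid built on the pHH0103 backbone for producing and purifying the second PDZ domain of human DLG2 (also known as PSD-93 or chapsyn-110) in E. coli. It replicates from a ColE1/pBR322-type origin, with a pBR322 bom region and interrupted rop fragments also annotated. The catalogue lists it as low copy, and it is selected with ampicillin through the β-lactamase gene and its native promoter. An f1 origin is also present, which would permit single-stranded DNA production with helper phage.

The expression cassette is driven by the tac promoter followed by a lac operator. The plasmid carries its own lacI gene under the lacIq promoter, so transcription is repressed until induced with IPTG. The open reading frame encodes an N-terminal 6xHis tag followed by Schistosoma japonicum glutathione S-transferase. The PDZ domain insert, cloned between SfiI and NotI sites, lies downstream, so the domain should be made as a His-GST fusion suited to nickel or glutathione affinity purification. The automated annotation labels the roughly 270 bp insert as a DLG4 (PSD-95) fragment. This most likely reflects the close homology between PDZ domains of these paralogous scaffolding proteins, since the catalogue entry identifies the insert as DLG2.

An fd terminator follows the insert. Beyond it lie fragments of M13 gene III and of the tetracycline resistance gene, which look like remnants of a phagemid-derived backbone and not functional parts of the cassette. The associated publication describes a large-scale survey of high-affinity ligands for peptide recognition modules, and a purified domain of this kind fits that work, though the record does not spell out its exact role.
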