Addgene plasmid #110000: pHH0103_DLG2_PDZ_2
Purpose: Protein expression and purification of DLG2_PDZ_2
Depositing lab: Sachdev Sidhu. Depositing organization: University of Toronto. Publication: Large-scale survey and database of high affinity ligands for peptide recognition modules. Teyra J, Kelil A, Jain S, Helmy M, Jajodia R, Hooda Y, Gu J, D'Cruz AA, Nicholson SE, Min J, Sudol M, Kim PM, Bader GD, Sidhu SS. Mol Syst Biol. 2020 Dec;16(12):e9310. doi: 10.15252/msb.20199310. PubMed 33438817.
Backbone
  Vector backbone: pHH0103
  Vector type: Bacterial Expression
Growth in bacteria
  Bacterial resistance: Ampicillin, 100 μg/mL
  Growth temperature: 37°C
  Growth strain: DH5alpha
  Copy number: Low Copy
Gene/Insert
  Gene/Insert name: DLG2_PDZ_2
  Species: H. sapiens (human)
  Entrez Gene: DLG2 (a.k.a. PPP1R58, PSD-93, PSD93, chapsyn-110)
  Cloning method: Restriction Enzyme; 5′ cloning site Sfi1 (unknown if destroyed); 3′ cloning site Not1 (unknown if destroyed)
Terms and licenses: Academic/Nonprofit Terms; Industry Terms: Not Available to Industry
How to cite: pHH0103_DLG2_PDZ_2 was a gift from Sachdev Sidhu (Addgene plasmid # 110000 ; http://n2t.net/addgene:110000 ; RRID:Addgene_110000)
