>Addgene plasmid #110000 | pHH0103_DLG2_PDZ_2 | depositor full sequence | sequence record 206952 | Full Sequence
GGCCCAGCCGGCCGAAATTAAACTGTTTAAAGGTCCGAAAGGCCTGGGTTTCAGCATCGCCGGCGGTGTG
GGCAACCAGCATATTCCGGGTGACAACTCTATCTACGTTACCAAAATCATCGATGGTGGTGCAGCACAGA
AAGACGGTCGTCTGCAAGTTGGTGATCGCCTGCTGATGGTCAACAATTATAGTCTGGAAGAAGTCACCCA
CGAAGAAGCAGTGGCTATTCTGAAAAACACGAGCGAAGTGGTTTACCTGAAAGTCGGTAAACCGGCGGCC
GC
